>Addgene plasmid #167405 | pMSR:MSMEG_5248:Dendra | addgene full sequence | sequence record 332920 | Addgene NGS Result
AATATTGGATCGTCGGCACCGTCACGGCCGTGGGAGGCGGCACGATCCGCGACGTGATGATCGGCCGCAT
CCCCACGGTGCTGCGCAGTGAGCTCTACGCCATCCCGGCGTTGATCTGTGCGTTCGCACGCACAGGCCCG
GTGTGAGAAGGGTCTCTGACGAGCGGGAGAACTCCCTATCAGTGATAGAGTTTGTCCTCCCTATCAGTGA
TAGATAGGCTTAAGGAGTAATACGACTCACTATAGGGAGAAGGAGGCCATTATGGCACAGAAACCTGTCC
CTAATGCGCTGACTCTCGAGCTCGAGCCCGTCGTGGCCGGCGAGATGCGCCGTCACCTCGACTCCGAGGA
CCTCTGGTACGCGCACGACTACGTGCCGTTCGACCAGGGCGAGAACTTCGCCTTCCTCGGCGGCACGGAC
TGGGATCCGTCGCAGGTGACGCTGCCCAAGAGCATCACCGACGCCTTGGAGATCCTCCTGATCACCAAGG
ACAACCTCGCCGGCTACCACCGCGAGCTCGTCGAGCACTTCATCCTCGAAGAACAGTGGGGCCGCTTCCT
CGGCCGCTGGACCGCTGAGGAGCACCTGCACGCCGTCGCGCTGCGCAACTACCTGGTGGTGACCCGCGAG
ATCGATCCGGCCGCCAACGAGGACGTGCGCGTCGAGCACGTCATGAAGGGCTACCGCGCCGACCGCTTCA
GCCAGATCGAGACGCTGGTGTTCATGGCGTTCTTCGAGCGCTCGCACGCCGTGTTCTGCCGCAACCTGCA
GGCGCAGATCACCGAGCCGGTCCTGGCGAGCCTGATGGGCCGCATCGCGACCGACGAGGAGCGTCACGAG
GAGTTCTTCTCCAACCTCGTCAGCTACGTGCTGGACAAGCACCGCGACGAGACCGTCGAGGCCATCGCGG
CCCGCGCGGCGGGCCTCGACGTGATCGGCGCCGACATCGCGCCGTACCAGGACAAGGTCGCCAACGTCGC
CGAGGCGGGCATCTTCGACAAGGCCGCGCTGCAGAAGGTGATCTCCGACCGCATCACGGCATGGGGCCTG
GCCGGCGAGGCTTCGCTGAAGGACTTCGTCCTGGCCAAGCTTGGTGCGGCCGCGGGCAACACGCCTGGCA
TCAATCTGATCAAGGAGGACATGCGTGTCAAGGTGCATATGGAGGGCAACGTGAACGGTCACGCCTTCGT
GATCGAGGGGGAGGGTAAGGGTAAGCCTTACGAAGGGACCCAGACCGCCAACCTCACCGTCAAGGAGGGC
GCCCCTCTCCCATTCTCGTACGATATCCTCACTACCGCGGTGCATTACGGGAACCGCGTGTTCACCAAGT
ACCCCGAGGATATCCCTGACTACTTCAAGCAGAGCTTCCCGGAGGGATACTCCTGGGAGCGGACGATGAC
CTTCGAAGACAAGGGTATCTGTACGATCCGCAGCGACATCTCGCTGGAAGGGGACTGTTTCTTCCAGAAC
GTCCGTTTCAAGGGGACCAACTTTCCGCCGAACGGCCCGGTCATGCAGAAGAAGACCCTCAAGTGGGAGC
CGAGCACGGAGAAGCTGCACGTTCGGGACGGCCTCCTGGTCGGCAACATCAACATGGCGCTGCTGCTGGA
AGGCGGCGGCCACTACCTATGCGACTTCAAGACCACGTACAAAGCGAAGAAGGTCGTCCAGCTGCCCGAC
GCGCACTTCGTGGACCACCGCATCGAAATCCTGGGGAACGATTCGGACTACAACAAGGTCAAGTTGTACG
AGCACGCTGTGGCACGCTATAGCCCGCTCCCGTCGCAGGTCTGGTTCGAAGGCGGCGGCGGGGAGAACCT
GTATTTCCAGGACTACAAGGACGACGACGACAAGTGATTTAAATAACCCCTTGGGGCCTCTAAACGGGTC
TTGAGGGGTTTTTTGTTAACTAGCGTACGATCGAATTCCTGCAGCTCACGGTAACTGATGCCGTATTTGC
AGTACCAGCGTACGGCCCACAGAATGATGTCACGCTGAAAATGCCGGCCTTTGAATGGGTTCATGTGCAG
CTCCATCAGCAAAAGGGGATGATAAGTTTATCACCACCGACTATTTGCAACAGTGCCGTTGATCGTGCTA
TGATCGACTGATGTCATCAGCGGTGGAGTGCAATGTCGTGCAATACGAATGGCGAAAAGCCGAGCTCATC
GGTCAGCTTCTCAACCTTGGGGTTACCCCCGGCGGTGTGCTGCTGGTCCACAGCTCCTTCCGTAGCGTCC
GGCCCCTCGAAGATGGGCCACTTGGACTGATCGAGGCCCTGCGTGCTACGCTGGGTCCGGGAGGGACGCT
CGTCATGCCCTCGTGGTCAGGTCTGGACGACGAGCCGTTCGATCCTGCCACGTCGCCCGTTACACCGGAC
CTTGGAGTTGTCTCTGACACATTCTGGCGCCTGCCAAATGTAAAGCGCAGCGCCCATCCATTTGCCTTTG
CGGCAGCGGGGCCACAGGCAGAGCAGATCATCTCTGATCCATTGCCCCTGCCACCTTACTCGCCTGCAAG
CCCGGTCGCCCGTGTCCATGAACTCGATGGGCAGGTACTTCTCCTCGGCGTGGGACACGATGCCAACACG
ACGCTGCATCTTGCCGAGTTGATGGCAAAGGTTCCCTATGGGGTGCCGAGACACTGCACCATTCTTCAGG
ATGGCAAGTTGGTACGCGTCGATTATCTCGAGAATGACCACTGCTGTGAGCGCTTTGCCTTGGCGGACAG
GTGGCTCAAGGAGAAGAGCCTTCAGAAGGAAGGTCCAGTCGGTCATGCCTTTGCTCGGTTGATCCGCTCC
CGCGACATTGTGGCGACAGCCCTGGGTCAACTGGGCCGAGATCCGTTGATCTTCCTGCATCCGCCAGAGG
CGGGATGCGAAGAATGCGATGCCGCTCGCCAGTCGATTGGCTGAGCTCATGAGCGGAGAACGAGATGACG
TTGGAGGGGCAAGGTCGCGCTGATTGCTGGGGCAACACGGGGGATCCACTAGTTCCATGAGCGTCAGACC
CCGTAGAAAAGATCAAAGGATCTTCTTGAGATCCTTTTTTTCTGCGCGTAATCTGCTGCTTGCAAACAAA
AAAACCACCGCTACCAGCGGTGGTTTGTTTGCCGGATCAAGAGCTACCAACTCTTTTTCCGAAGGTAACT
GGCTTCAGCAGAGCGCAGATACCAAATACTGTCCTTCTAGTGTAGCCGTAGTTAGGCCACCACTTCAAGA
ACTCTGTAGCACCGCCTACATACCTCGCTCTGCTAATCCTGTTACCAGTGGCTGCTGCCAGTGGCGATAA
GTCGTGTCTTACCGGGTTGGACTCAAGACGATAGTTACCGGATAAGGCGCAGCGGTCGGGCTGAACGGGG
GGTTCGTGCACACAGCCCAGCTTGGAGCGAACGACCTACACCGAACTGAGATACCTACAGCGTGAGCTAT
GAGAAAGCGCCACGCTTCCCGAGGGGAGAAAGGCGGACAGGTATCCGGTAAGCGGCAGGGTCGGAACAGG
AGAGCGCACGAGGGAGCTTCCAGGGGGAAACGCCTGGTATCTTTATAGTCCTGTCGGGTTTCGCCACCTC
TGACTTGAGCGTCGATTTTTGTGATGCTCGTCAGGGGGGCGGAGCCTATGGAAAAACGCCAGCAACGCGG
CCTTTTTACGGTTCCTGGCCTTTTGCTGGCCTTTTGCTCACATGTTCTTTCCTGCGTTATCCCCTGATTC
TGTGGATAACCGTATTACCGCCTTTGAGTGAGCTGATACCGCTCGCCGCAGCCGAACGACCGAGCGCAAC
GCGTGCGGCCGCGGTACCCGGGGATCCTCTAGAGTCGACCACCAAGGGCACCATCTCTGCTTGGGCCACC
CCGTTGGCCGCAGCCAGCTCGCTGAGAGCCGTGAACGACAGGGCGAACGCCAGCCCGCCGACGGCGAGGG
TTCCGACCGCTGCAACTCCCGGTGCAACCTTGTCCCGGTCTATTCTCTTCACTGCACCAGCTCCAATCTG
GTGTGAATGCCCCTCGTCTGTTCGCGCAGGCGGGGGGCTCTATTCGTTTGTCAGCATCGAAAGTAGCCAG
ATCAGGGATGCGTTGCAACCGCGTATGCCCAGGTCAGAAGAGTCGCACAAGAGTTGCAGACCCCTGGAAA
GAAAAATGGCCAGAGGGCGAAAACACCCTCTGACCAGCGGAGCGGGCGACGGGAATCGAACCCGCGTAGC
TAGTTTGGAAGAATGGGTGTCTGCCGACCACATATGGGCCGGTCAAGATAGGTTTTTACCCCCTCTCGGC
TGCATCCTCTAAGTGGAAAGAAATTGCAGGTCGTAGAAGCGCGTTGAAGCCTGAGAGTTGCACAGGAGTT
GCAACCCGGTAGCCTTGTTCACGACGAGAGGAGACCTAGTTGGCACGTCGCGGATGGGGATCGCTGAAGA
CTCAGCGCAGCGGGAGGATCCAAGCCTCATACGTCAACCCGCAGGACGGTGTGAGGTACTACGCGCTGCA
GACCTACGACAACAAGATGGACGCCGAAGCCTGGCTCGCGGGCGAGAAGCGGCTCATCGAGATGGAGACC
TGGACCCCTCCACAGGACCGGGCGAAGAAGGCAGCCGCCAGCGCCATCACGCTGGAGGAGTACACCCGGA
AGTGGCTCGTGGAGCGCGACCTCGCAGACGGCACCAGGGATCTGTACAGCGGGCACGCGGAGCGCCGCAT
CTACCCGGTGCTAGGTGAAGTGGCGGTCACAGAGATGACGCCAGCTCTGGTGCGTGCGTGGTGGGCCGGG
ATGGGTAGGAAGCACCCGACTGCCCGCCGGCATGCCTACAACGTCCTCCGGGCGGTGATGAACACAGCGG
TCGAGGACAAGCTGATCGCAGAGAACCCGTGCCGGATCGAGCAGAAGGCAGCCGATGAGCGCGACGTAGA
GGCGCTGACGCCTGAGGAGCTGGACATCGTCGCCGCTGAGATCTTCGAGCACTACCGGATCGCGGCATAC
ATCCTGGCGTGGACGAGCCTCCGGTTCGGAGAGCTGATCGAGCTTCGCCGCAAGGACATCGTGGACGACG
GCATGACGATGAAGCTCCGGGTGCGCCGTGGCGCTTCCCGCGTGGGGAACAAGATCGTCGTTGGCAACGC
CAAGACCGTCCGGTCGAAGCGTCCTGTGACGGTTCCGCCTCACGTCGCGGAGATGATCCGAGCGCACATG
AAGGACCGTACGAAGATGAACAAGGGCCCCGAGGCATTCCTGGTGACCACGACGCAGGGCAACCGGCTGT
CGAAGTCCGCGTTCACCAAGTCGCTGAAGCGTGGCTACGCCAAGATCGGTCGGCCGGAACTCCGCATCCA
CGACCTCCGCGCTGTCGGCGCTACGTTCGCCGCTCAGGCAGGTGCGACGACCAAGGAGCTGATGGCCCGT
CTCGGTCACACGACTCCTAGGATGGCGATGAAGTACCAGATGGCGTCTGAGGCCCGCGACGAGGCTATCG
CTGAGGCGATGTCCAAGCTGGCCAAGACCTCCTGAAACGCAAAAAGCCCCCCTCCCAAGGACACTGAGTC
CTAAAGAGGGGGGTTTCTTGTCAGTACGCGAAGAACCACGCCTGGCCGCGAGCGCCAGCACCGCCGCTCT
GTGCGGAGACCTGGGCACCAGCCCCGCCGCCGCCAGGAGCATTGCCGTTCCCGCCAGAAATCTAGACGGT
GACCACAACGCGCCCGCTTTGATCGGGGACGTCGA
Features (pLannotate 1.2.2; 14 found; start..end, strand, type, name):
      9..113     +  CDS            Y4104_STRCO (fragment): Protein inferred from homology: Swiss-Prot protein existence level 3. From Streptomyces coelicolor (strain ATCC BAA-471 / A3(2) / M145).
    171..190     +  promoter       tight TRE promoter (fragment): Tet-responsive promoter PTight, consisting of seven tet operator sequences followed by the minimal CMV promoter
    197..214     +  promoter       tight TRE promoter (fragment): Tet-responsive promoter PTight, consisting of seven tet operator sequences followed by the minimal CMV promoter
    228..246     +  promoter       T7 promoter: promoter for bacteriophage T7 RNA polymerase
    262..1080    +  CDS            desA2: DESA2_MYCTU - Experimental evidence at protein level: Swiss-Prot protein existence level 1. May be a desaturase involved in mycobacterial fatty acid biosynthesis. From Mycobacterium tuberculosis (strain ATCC 25618 / H37Rv).
   1108..1794    +  CDS            Dendra2: Dendra2 is a photoconvertible green fluorescent protein published in 2006, derived from Dendronephthya sp.. It has high acid sensitivity.
   1834..1854    +  CDS            FLAG (fragment): FLAG® epitope tag, followed by an enterokinase cleavage site
   1863..1905    +  terminator     T7 terminator (fragment): transcription terminator for bacteriophage T7 RNA polymerase
   2111..2911    +  CDS            ApmR: aminoglycoside 3-N-acetyltransferase type IV ; aac(3)IV; confers resistance to apramycin (Paget and Davies, 1996)
   2978..2995    -  misc_feature   MCS (fragment): pBluescript multiple cloning site
   3036..3624    +  rep_origin     ori: high-copy-number ColE1/pMB1/pBR322/pUC origin of replication
   3792..3820    +  misc_feature   MCS (fragment): pUC18/19 multiple cloning site
   4380..5492    +  CDS            33: VINT_BPML5 - Also known as int. Protein inferred from homology: Swiss-Prot protein existence level 3. Integrase is necessary for integration of the phage into the host genome by site-specific recombination. From Mycobacterium phage L5 (Mycobacteriophage L5).
   5554..5658    -  CDS            32 (fragment): VG32_BPML5 - Protein predicted: Swiss-Prot protein existence level 4. From Mycobacterium phage L5 (Mycobacteriophage L5).
