[The description below was written by a language model from this plasmid's Addgene catalogue record and pLannotate feature annotations shown in this document.]
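Description:
pMSR:MSMEG_5248:Dendra is an integrating mycobacterial expression vector built on the pMSR:Dendra backbone, about 5.7 kb in the sequenced record. It is maintained in E. coli as a high-copy plasmid through a ColE1/pUC-type origin and selected with apramycin, conferred by the aac(3)IV acetyltransferase gene. It has no mycobacterial replication origin. Instead it carries the mycobacteriophage L5 integrase gene, with a fragment of the neighbouring phage gene 32. This lets the plasmid insert by site-specific recombination at the L5 attachment site of the mycobacterial chromosome, giving stable single-copy carriage.

The payload is the M. smegmatis open reading frame MSMEG_5248, introduced by ligation-independent cloning. The automated annotation matches this ORF by homology to M. tuberculosis DesA2, a putative desaturase linked to fatty acid biosynthesis; that assignment is inferred by the annotation tool rather than stated in the catalogue entry. The gene is fused at its C terminus, through a Gly-Ala linker, to the green-to-red photoconvertible fluorescent protein Dendra2, followed by a single FLAG epitope.

Expression in mycobacteria comes from the pmycTetO promoter. The two short hits labelled "tight TRE promoter" are most likely its tet operator sites, which would allow control by Tet repressor, rather than a mammalian element. A T7 promoter just upstream of the ORF and a partial T7 terminator after the tag allow the same fusion to be expressed in E. coli strains that supply T7 RNA polymerase.

The stated purpose is a C-terminal fluorescent fusion, and the plasmid belongs to a systematic mycobacterial gene resource. The Dendra2 tag suits it to protein localisation imaging in live mycobacteria, and the FLAG tag allows antibody-based detection or purification.
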