Addgene plasmid #167405: pMSR:MSMEG_5248:Dendra
Purpose: C-term fluorescent fusion
Depositing lab: Keith Derbyshire & Joseph Wade. Depositing organization: Wadsworth Center, New York State Department of Health. Publication: A Mycobacterial Systems Resource for the Research Community. Judd JA, Canestrari J, Clark R, Joseph A, Lapierre P, Lasek-Nesselquist E, Mir M, Palumbo M, Smith C, Stone M, Upadhyay A, Wirth SE, Dedrick RM, Meier CG, Russell DA, Dills A, Dove E, Kester J, Wolf ID, Zhu J, Rubin ER, Fortune S, Hatfull GF, Gray TA, Wade JT, Derbyshire KM. mBio. 2021 Mar 2;12(2). pii: mBio.02401-20. doi: 10.1128/mBio.02401-20. PubMed 33653882.
Backbone
  Vector backbone: pMSR:Dendra
  Vector type: Bacterial Expression ; Integrating Mycobacterial Expression Vector attL5. T7 expression in E. coli
Growth in bacteria
  Bacterial resistance: Apramycin, 25 μg/mL
  Growth temperature: 37°C
  Growth strain: DH5alpha
  Copy number: High Copy
Gene/Insert
  Gene/Insert name: MSMEG_5248
  Species: M. smegmatis
  Promoter: pmycTetO
  Tag / fusion protein: Gly-Ala Linker/Dendra2/1x Flag Tag (C terminal on insert)
  Cloning method: Ligation Independent Cloning
  Sequencing primers: 5′ TGATAGAGTTTGTCCTCCCTATCAG; 3′ TCCATATGCACCTTGACACG
Resource information
  A portion of this plasmid was derived from a plasmid made by: CP000480.1
Terms and licenses: Academic/Nonprofit Terms; Industry Terms: Not Available to Industry
Depositor comments: 5' cloning site: AseI (destroyed), 3' cloning site: HindIII (not destroyed)
How to cite: pMSR:MSMEG_5248:Dendra was a gift from Keith Derbyshire & Joseph Wade (Addgene plasmid # 167405 ; http://n2t.net/addgene:167405 ; RRID:Addgene_167405)
