>Addgene plasmid #167405 | pMSR:MSMEG_5248:Dendra | depositor partial sequence | sequence record 325233 | partial
ATGGCACAGAAACCTGTCCCTAATGCGCTGACTCTCGAGCTCGAGCCCGTCGTGGCCGGCGAGATGCGCC
GTCACCTCGACTCCGAGGACCTCTGGTACGCGCACGACTACGTGCCGTTCGACCAGGGCGAGAACTTCGC
CTTCCTCGGCGGCACGGACTGGGATCCGTCGCAGGTGACGCTGCCCAAGAGCATCACCGACGCCTTGGAG
ATCCTCCTGATCACCAAGGACAACCTCGCCGGCTACCACCGCGAGCTCGTCGAGCACTTCATCCTCGAAG
AACAGTGGGGCCGCTTCCTCGGCCGCTGGACCGCTGAGGAGCACCTGCACGCCGTCGCGCTGCGCAACTA
CCTGGTGGTGACCCGCGAGATCGATCCGGCCGCCAACGAGGACGTGCGCGTCGAGCACGTCATGAAGGGC
TACCGCGCCGACCGCTTCAGCCAGATCGAGACGCTGGTGTTCATGGCGTTCTTCGAGCGCTCGCACGCCG
TGTTCTGCCGCAACCTGCAGGCGCAGATCACCGAGCCGGTCCTGGCGAGCCTGATGGGCCGCATCGCGAC
CGACGAGGAGCGTCACGAGGAGTTCTTCTCCAACCTCGTCAGCTACGTGCTGGACAAGCACCGCGACGAG
ACCGTCGAGGCCATCGCGGCCCGCGCGGCGGGCCTCGACGTGATCGGCGCCGACATCGCGCCGTACCAGG
ACAAGGTCGCCAACGTCGCCGAGGCGGGCATCTTCGACAAGGCCGCGCTGCAGAAGGTGATCTCCGACCG
CATCACGGCATGGGGCCTGGCCGGCGAGGCTTCGCTGAAGGACTTCGTCCTGGCC
